Addgene plasmid #209455: EC70194
Purpose: Cloning protospacers for Cas9 editing
Depositing lab: Wendy Harwood & Cristobal Uauy. Depositing organization: John Innes Centre. Publication: An optimised CRISPR Cas9 and Cas12a mutagenesis toolkit for Barley and Wheat. Lawrenson T, Clarke M, Kirby R, Forner M, Steuernagel B, Brown JKM, Harwood W. Plant Methods. 2024 Aug 13;20(1):123. doi: 10.1186/s13007-024-01234-y. PubMed 39138524.
Backbone
  Vector backbone: Unknown
  Vector type: CRISPR
  Selectable markers: LacZ
Growth in bacteria
  Bacterial resistance: Ampicillin, 100 μg/mL
  Growth temperature: 37°C
  Growth strain: DH5alpha
  Copy number: High Copy
Gene/Insert
  Gene/Insert name: Cas9 sgRNA
  Species: Steptococcus pyogenes
  Promoter: HvU3
  Cloning method: Restriction Enzyme; 5′ cloning site unknown (unknown if destroyed)
Terms and licenses: Academic/Nonprofit Terms; Industry Terms: Not Available to Industry
Depositor comments: GoldeGate level 1 position 7
How to cite: EC70194 was a gift from Wendy Harwood & Cristobal Uauy (Addgene plasmid # 209455 ; http://n2t.net/addgene:209455 ; RRID:Addgene_209455)
