[The description below was written by a language model from this plasmid's Addgene catalogue record and pLannotate feature annotations shown in this document.]
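Description:
EC70194 is a Golden Gate level 1 (position 7) CRISPR module used for cloning protospacers to build Streptococcus pyogenes Cas9 single guide RNA expression units, deposited as part of a Cas9/Cas12a mutagenesis toolkit for barley and wheat. The backbone is recorded as unknown, but the annotated 5.7 kb sequence has the hallmarks of a binary-type acceptor. It carries nopaline C58 T-DNA right and left border repeats, an incP oriV together with the trfA replication initiator gene (elements that support broad-host-range replication), and a high-copy ColE1/pUC-type origin for propagation in E. coli. Selection in bacteria is by ampicillin through the bla gene and its promoter. A short TetR fragment, a bom fragment and a partial attB2 match are also annotated and appear to be backbone remnants or incidental matches.

According to the catalogue entry, the payload is a Cas9 sgRNA driven by the HvU3 promoter, a barley U3 small nuclear RNA promoter of the kind used for RNA polymerase III transcription of guides in cereals. This promoter is not itself picked up in the feature table, though an unannotated stretch lies between the left border and the lac elements. Upstream of the S. pyogenes gRNA scaffold sits a lac cassette, comprising a CAP binding site, lac promoter and operator, a pUC-type multiple cloning site and a lacZα fragment. This layout, with LacZ listed as the selectable marker, suggests a blue/white screen in which the lacZα dropout is replaced by the chosen protospacer, placing it next to the scaffold. The record does not state the cloning enzymes. The finished guide unit would then presumably be assembled with other level 1 modules into a higher-level multigene construct for plant transformation.
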