Features (pLannotate 1.2.2; 17 found; start..end, strand, type, name):
     25..49      +  misc_feature   RB T-DNA repeat: right border repeat from nopaline C58 T-DNA
    161..181     -  CDS            TetR (fragment): tetracycline resistance regulatory protein; tetR
    208..1353    -  CDS            trfA: TRFA_ECOLX - Experimental evidence at protein level: Swiss-Prot protein existence level 1. Also involved in plasmid copy number control, promoting intermolecular coupling of protein bound iterons at oriV, which inhibits replication initiation. From Escherichia coli.
   1689..2277    -  rep_origin     ori: high-copy-number ColE1/pMB1/pBR322/pUC origin of replication
   2448..3308    -  CDS            AmpR: β-lactamase; bla; confers resistance to ampicillin, carbenicillin, and related antibiotics
   3309..3413    -  promoter       AmpR promoter: bla
   3500..4131    -  rep_origin     oriV: incP origin of replication
   4223..4247    +  misc_feature   LB T-DNA repeat: left border repeat from nopaline C58 T-DNA
   4988..5030    +  CDS            lacI (fragment): lac repressor; lacI; The lac repressor binds to the lac operator to inhibit transcription in E. coli. This inhibition can be relieved by adding lactose or isopropyl-β-D-thiogalactopyranoside (IPTG).
   5043..5064    +  protein_bind   CAP binding site: CAP binding activates transcription in the presence of cAMP. E. coli catabolite activator protein
   5079..5109    +  promoter       lac promoter: promoter for the E. coli lac operon
   5117..5133    +  protein_bind   lac operator: The lac repressor binds to the lac operator to inhibit transcription in E. coli. This inhibition can be relieved by adding lactose or isopropyl-β-D-thiogalactopyranoside (IPTG). lac repressor encoded by lacI
   5170..5226    -  misc_feature   MCS: pUC18/19 multiple cloning site
   5223..5380    +  CDS            lacZα (fragment): LacZα fragment of β-galactosidase; lacZ fragment
   5386..5485    -  misc_feature   bom (fragment): basis of mobility region from pBR322
   5573..5648    +  misc_RNA       gRNA scaffold: guide RNA scaffold for the Streptococcus pyogenes CRISPR/Cas9 system
   5660..5681    -  protein_bind   attB2 (fragment): mutant version of attB; recombination site for the Gateway® BP reaction BP Clonase™
>Addgene plasmid #209455 | EC70194 | addgene full sequence | sequence record 413817 | Addgene NGS Result
GAAGTGGTTTAAACTATCAGTGTTTGACAGGATATATTGGCGGGTAAACCTAAGAGAAAAGAGCGTTTAT
TAGAATAATCGGATATTTAAAAGGGCGTGAAAAGGTTTATCCGTTCGTCCATTTGTATGTGCATGCCAAC
CACAGGGTTCCCCAGATCAGGCGCTGGCTGCTGAACCCCCAGCCGGAACTGACCCCACAAGGCCCTAGCG
TTTGCAATGCACCAGGTCATCATTGACCCAGGCGTGTTCCACCAGGCCGCTGCCTCGCAACTCTTCGCAG
GCTTCGCCGACCTGCTCGCGCCACTTCTTCACGCGGGTGGAATCCGATCCGCACATGAGGCGGAAGGTTT
CCAGCTTGAGCGGGTACGGCTCCCGGTGCGAGCTGAAATAGTCGAACATCCGTCGGGCCGTCGGCGACAG
CTTGCGGTACTTCTCCCATATGAATTTCGTGTAGTGGTCGCCAGCAAACAGCACGACGATTTCCTCGTCG
ATCAGGACCTGGCAACGGGACGTTTTCTTGCCACGGTCCAGGACGCGGAAGCGGTGCAGCAGCGACACCG
ATTCCAGGTGCCCAACGCGGTCGGACGTGAAGCCCATCGCCGTCGCCTGTAGGCGCGACAGGCATTCCTC
GGCCTTCGTGTAATACCGGCCATTGATCGACCAGCCCAGGTCCTGGCAAAGCTCGTAGAACGTGAAGGTG
ATCGGCTCGCCGATAGGGGTGCGCTTCGCGTACTCCAACACCTGCTGCCACACCAGTTCGTCATCGTCGG
CCCGCAGCTCGACGCCGGTGTAGGTGATCTTCACGTCCTTGTTGACGTGGAAAATGACCTTGTTTTGCAG
CGCCTCGCGCGGGATTTTCTTGTTGCGCGTGGTGAACAGGGCAGAGCGGGCCGTGTCGTTTGGCATCGCT
CGCATCGTGTCCGGCCACGGCGCAATATCGAACAAGGAAAGCTGCATTTCCTTGATCTGCTGCTTCGTGT
GTTTCAGCAACGCGGCCTGCTTGGCCTCGCTGACCTGTTTTGCCAGGTCCTCGCCGGCGGTTTTTCGCTT
CTTGGTCGTCATAGTTCCTCGCGTGTCGATGGTCATCGACTTCGCCAAACCTGCCGCCTCCTGTTCAAGA
CGACGCGAACGCTCCACGGCGGCCGATGGCGCGGGCAGGGCAGGGGGAGCCAGTTGCACGCTGTCGCGCT
CGATCTTGGCCGTAGCTTGCTGGACCATCGAGCCGACGGACTGGAAGGTTTCGCGGGGCGCACGCATGAC
GGTGCGGCTTGCGATGGTTTCGGCATCCTCGGCGGAAAACCCCGCGTCGATCAGTTCTTGCCTGTATGCC
TTCCGGTCAAACGTCCGATTCATTCACCCTCCTTGCGGGATTGCCCCGACTCACGCCGGGGCAATGTGCC
CTTATTCCTGATTTGACCCGCCTGGTGCCTTGGTGTCCAGATAATCCACCTTATCGGCAATGAAGTCGGT
CCCGTAGACCGTCTGGCCGTCCTTCTCGTACTTGGTATTCCGAATCTTGCCCTGCACGAATACCAGCGAC
CCCTTGCCCAAATACTTGCCGTGGGCCTCGGCCTGAGAGCCAAAACACTTGATGCGGAAGAAGTCGGTGC
GCTCCTGCTTGTCGCCGGCATCGTTGCGCCACATCTAGGATCTGCCAGGAACCGTAAAAAGGCCGCGTTG
CTGGCGTTTTTCCATAGGCTCCGCCCCCCTGACGAGCATCACAAAAATCGACGCTCAAGTCAGAGGTGGC
GAAACCCGACAGGACTATAAAGATACCAGGCGTTTCCCCCTGGAAGCTCCCTCGTGCGCTCTCCTGTTCC
GACCCTGCCGCTTACCGGATACCTGTCCGCCTTTCTCCCTTCGGGAAGCGTGGCGCTTTCTCATAGCTCA
CGCTGTAGGTATCTCAGTTCGGTGTAGGTCGTTCGCTCCAAGCTGGGCTGTGTGCACGAACCCCCCGTTC
AGCCCGACCGCTGCGCCTTATCCGGTAACTATCGTCTTGAGTCCAACCCGGTAAGACACGACTTATCGCC
ACTGGCAGCAGCCACTGGTAACAGGATTAGCAGAGCGAGGTATGTAGGCGGTGCTACAGAGTTCTTGAAG
TGGTGGCCTAACTACGGCTACACTAGAAGAACAGTATTTGGTATCTGCGCTCTGCTGAAGCCAGTTACCT
TCGGAAAAAGAGTTGGTAGCTCTTGATCCGGCAAACAAACCACCGCTGGTAGCGGTGGTTTTTTTGTTTG
CAAGCAGCAGATTACGCGCAGAAAAAAAGGATCTCAAGAAGATCCTTTGATCTTTTCTACGGGGTCTGAC
GCTCAGTGGAACGAAAACTCACGTTAAGGGATTTTGGTCATGAGATTATCAAAAAGGATCTTCACCTAGA
TCCTTTTAAATTAAAAATGAAGTTTTAAATCAATCTAAAGTATATATGAGTAAACTTGGTCTGACAGTTA
CCAATGCTTAATCAGTGAGGCACCTATCTCAGCGATCTGTCTATTTCGTTCATCCATAGTTGCCTGACTC
CCCGTCGTGTAGATAACTACGATACGGGAGGGCTTACCATCTGGCCCCAGTGCTGCAATGATACCGCGAG
AACCACGCTCACCGGCTCCAGATTTATCAGCAATAAACCAGCCAGCCGGAAGGGCCGAGCGCAGAAGTGG
TCCTGCAACTTTATCCGCCTCCATCCAGTCTATTAATTGTTGCCGGGAAGCTAGAGTAAGTAGTTCGCCA
GTTAATAGTTTGCGCAACGTTGTTGCCATTGCTACAGGCATCGTGGTGTCACGCTCGTCGTTTGGTATGG
CTTCATTCAGCTCCGGTTCCCAACGATCAAGGCGAGTTACATGATCCCCCATGTTGTGCAAAAAAGCGGT
TAGCTCCTTCGGTCCTCCGATCGTTGTCAGAAGTAAGTTGGCCGCAGTGTTATCACTCATGGTTATGGCA
GCACTGCATAATTCTCTTACTGTCATGCCATCCGTAAGATGCTTTTCTGTGACTGGTGAGTACTCAACCA
AGTCATTCTGAGAATAGTGTATGCGGCGACCGAGTTGCTCTTGCCCGGCGTCAATACGGGATAATACCGC
GCCACATAGCAGAACTTTAAAAGTGCTCATCATTGGAAAACGTTCTTCGGGGCGAAAACTCTCAAGGATC
TTACCGCTGTTGAGATCCAGTTCGATGTAACCCACTCGTGCACCCAACTGATCTTCAGCATCTTTTACTT
TCACCAGCGTTTCTGGGTGAGCAAAAACAGGAAGGCAAAATGCCGCAAAAAAGGGAATAAGGGCGACACG
GAAATGTTGAATACTCATACTCTTCCTTTTTCAATATTATTGAAGCATTTATCAAGGTTATTGTCTCATG
AGCGGATACATATTTGAATGTATTTAGAAAAATAAACAAATAGGGGTTCCGCGCACGAATTGGCCAGCGC
TGCCATTTTTGGGGTGAGGCCGTTCGCGGCCGAGGGGCGCAGCCCCTGGGGGGATGGGAGGCCCGCGTTA
GCGGGCCGGGAGGGTTCGAGAAGGGGGGGCACCCCCCTTCGGCGTGCGCGGTCACGCGCACAGGGCGCAG
CCCTGGTTAAAAACAAGGTTTATAAATATTGGTTTAAAAGCAGGTTAAAAGACAGGTTAGCGGTGGCCGA
AAAACGGGCGGAAACCCTTGCAAATGCTGGATTTTCTGCCTGTGGACAGCCCCTCAAATGTCAATAGGTG
CGCCCCTCATCTGTCAGCACTCTGCCCCTCAAGTGTCAAGGATCGCGCCCCTCATCTGTCAGTAGTCGCG
CCCCTCAAGTGTCAATACCGCAGGGCACTTATCCCCAGGCTTGTCCACATCATCTGTGGGAAACTCGCGT
AAAATCAGGCGTTTTCGCCGATTTGCGAGGCTGGCCAGCTCCACGTCGCCGGCCGAAATCGAGCCTGCCC
CTCATCTGTCAACGCCGCGCCGGGTGAGTCGGCCCCTCAAGTGTCAACGTCCGCCCCTCATCTGTCAGTG
AGGGCCAAGTTTTCCGCGAGGTATCCACAACGCCGGCGGCCGCGGTGTCTCGCACACGGCTTCGACGGCG
TTTCTGGCGCGTTTGCAGGGCCATAGACGGCCGCCAGCCCAGCGGCGAGGGCAACCAGCCCGGTGAGCGT
CGCAAAGGAGATCCTGATCTGACTGATGGGCTGCCTGTATCGAGTGGTGATTTTGTGCCGAGCTGCCGGT
CGGGGAGCTGTTGGCTGGCTGGTGGCAGGATATATTGTGGTGTAAACAAATTGACGCTTAGACAACTTAA
TAACACATTGCGGACGTTTTTAATGTACTGGGGTGGATGCAGTGGGCCCCACTCTGCTTGAAGACAAGAG
CCTCACAGAGTGCCCCTCATTTATGTCAAACTATACACTTATCATGTCTGACATGACTTTGCAGTTAATT
TTTTTGAACGGTGTCATGCTTTGCACAATTGTCCTCCATCTATAATGTTTTACAAGAAACTATTTAATAC
TGTATTAACCTTTGCAGTAGGCATACTTGGTACCATAATTATCTACATGCTGTCATGTGGAGCTCGTGGT
ACATACAGTAGTTTTTTTGTTACTAAATACGGAGTACATTCGTATATGATATGTTCCCTAATTAGTTGCA
TCACTTTTTTGTCCTCATTGCTGCTCTACTCTAAACTTATGTTCCAGACAAGCCTACAACTGAGTCAGCC
TGTCAGAGTTCTACTGTGTTTGGATAGATGTTCTAGTGCAACTTTCTTCTTGTATGTTTAGTTAATCATA
AGGACTCATTTTCTTACTACCTCCGGGACAGATGTTTCTCAGATGGGCCGGGCTCTCTCTGCCCAGCAGG
CAGCAGCAGCCCGACCTCATGGGCCAGCACCCACCACGAGTTCCAGCTAGGGGGTGTTGCTGCCTAACAC
TAACACTAACATTAGTCCCACCTCGCCAGTTTGCAGGGATCGGAACCAGCTTATAAGCTGAGCTGAGGAA
GAAGGTAGCATGAGACCGCAGCTGGCACGACAGGTTTCCCGACTGGAAAGCGGGCAGTGAGCGCAACGCA
ATTAATGTGAGTTAGCTCACTCATTAGGCACCCCAGGCTTTACACTTTATGCTTCCGGCTCGTATGTTGT
GTGGAATTGTGAGCGGATAACAATTTCACACAGGAAACAGCTATGACCATGATTACGCCAAGCTTGCATG
CCTGCAGGTCGACTCTAGAGGATCCCCGGGTACCGAGCTCGAATTCACTGGCCGTCGTTTTACAACGTCG
TGACTGGGAAAACCCTGGCGTTACCCAACTTAATCGCCTTGCAGCACATCCCCCTTTCGCCAGCTGGCGT
AATAGCGAAGAGGCCCGCACCGATCGCCCTTCCCAACAGTTGCGCAGCCTGAATGGCGAATGGCGCCTGA
TGCGGTATTTTCTCCTTACGCATCTGTGCGGTATTTCACACCGCATATGGTGCACTCTCAGTACAATCTG
CTCTGATGCCGCATAGTTAAGCCAGCCCCGACACCCGCCAACACCCGCTGACGCGCCCTGACGGGCTTGT
CTGCTCCCGGCATCCGCTTACAGACAAGCTGTGACGGTCTCAGTTTTAGAGCTAGAAATAGCAAGTTAAA
ATAAGGCTAGTCCGTTATCAACTTGAAAAAGTGGCACCGAGTCGGTGCTTTTTTTCTAGACCCAGCTTTC
TTGTACAAAGTTGGCATTACGCTTTACTGCCAAGTCTTCAGTC
